>Addgene plasmid #136367 | pINTO-N3::hTET3 R752C | addgene full sequence | sequence record 272017 | Addgene NGS Result
ATCCAGGACAGACTTGGCTCGCTGGTGGGCCAGGACAGCGGGTATGTGGGGGGTCTTCCCAAGAACGTTA
AGGAAAAGCTGCTGAGCTTGAAGACTTTACAAAGCGAGCTATTCGAAGTTGAAAAGGAATTTCAGGTGGA
GATGTTTGAGCTAGAGAACAAGTTTCTGCAGAAGTACAAGCCCATTTGGGAGCAGCGGTCCAGGATCATT
TCAGGACAAGAGCAACCCAAGCCGGAACAGATCGCAAAGGGCCAAGAGATTGTGGAGTCACTCAATGAGA
CGGAGTTGCAATTGCATGAAGAATCTGCTTAGGGTTAGGCGTTTTGCGCTGCTTCGCGATGTACGGGCCA
GATATACGCGTTGACATTGATTATTGACTAGTTATTAATAGTAATCAATTACGGGGTCATTAGTTCATAG
CCCATATATGGAGTTCCGCGTTACATAACTTACGGTAAATGGCCCGCCTGGCTGACCGCCCAACGACCCC
CGCCCATTGACGTCAATAATGACGTATGTTCCCATAGTAACGCCAATAGGGACTTTCCATTGACGTCAAT
GGGTGGAGTATTTACGGTAAACTGCCCACTTGGCAGTACATCAAGTGTATCATATGCCAAGTACGCCCCC
TATTGACGTCAATGACGGTAAATGGCCCGCCTGGCATTATGCCCAGTACATGACCTTATGGGACTTTCCT
ACTTGGCAGTACATCTACGTATTAGTCATCGCTATTACCATGGTGATGCGGTTTTGGCAGTACATCAATG
GGCGTGGATAGCGGTTTGACTCACGGGGATTTCCAAGTCTCCACCCCATTGACGTCAATGGGAGTTTGTT
TTGGCACCAAAATCAACGGGACTTTCCAAAATGTCGTAACAACTCCGCCCCATTGACGCAAATGGGCGGT
AGGCGTGTACGGTGGGAGGTCTATATAAGCAGAGCTCTCCCTATCAGTGATAGAGATCTCCCTATCAGTG
ATAGAGATCGTCGACGAGCTCGTTTAGTGAACCGTCAGATCGCCTGGAGACGCCATCCACGCTGTTTTGA
CCTCCATAGAAGACACCGGGACCGATCCAGCCTCCGGACTCTAGCGTTTAAACTTAAGGCCACCATGGAC
TACAAGGATGACGACGATAAGGGCAGCGGATACCCATACGACGTGCCTGACTACGCCGGCAGCGCTAGCG
CATGGTCCCATCCTCAATTCGAGAAAGGCGGCGGATCTGGCGGTGGAAGCGGAGGCTCCGCCTGGAGCCA
CCCTCAGTTCGAAAAGTCCGGCAGCGAGAACCTGTACTTCCAGGGCTCCACCGGTAGCGGTACCGAGCTC
GGATCCGATGGAGGACTCGACAGCCAGTTTCAGGTGCCCCTGGCCGTCCAGCCGGACCTGCCAGGCCTTT
ATGACTTCCCTCAGCGCCAGGTGATGGTAGGGAGCTTCCCGGGGTCTGGGCTCTCCATGGCTGGGAGTGA
GTCCCAACTCCGAGGGGGTGGAGATGGTCGAAAGAAACGGAAACGGTGTGGTACTTGTGAGCCCTGCCGG
CGGCTGGAAAACTGTGGCGCTTGCACTAGCTGTACCAACCGCCGCACGCACCAGATCTGCAAACTGCGAA
AATGTGAGGTGCTGAAGAAAAAAGTAGGGCTTCTCAAGGAGGTGGAAATAAAGGCTGGTGAAGGAGCCGG
GCCGTGGGGACAAGGAGCGGCTGTCAAGACAGGCTCAGAGCTCAGCCCAGTTGATGGACCTGTTCCAGGT
CAGATGGACTCAGGGCCAGTGTACCATGGGGACTCACGGCAGCTAAGCGCCTCAGGGGTGCCGGTCAATG
GTGCTAGAGAGCCCGCTGGACCCAGTCTGCTGGGGACTGGGGGTCCTTGGCGGGTAGACCAAAAGCCCGA
CTGGGAGGCTGCCCCAGGCCCAGCTCATACTGCTCGCCTGGAAGATGCCCACGATCTGGTGGCCTTTTCG
GCTGTGGCCGAAGCTGTGTCCTCTTATGGGGCCCTTAGCACCCGGCTCTATGAAACCTTCAACCGTGAGA
TGAGTCGTGAGGCTGGGAACAACAGCAGGGGACCCCGGCCAGGGCCTGAGGGCTGCTCTGCTGGCAGCGA
AGACCTTGACACACTGCAGACGGCCCTGGCCCTCGCGCGGCATGGTATGAAACCACCCAACTGCAACTGC
GATGGCCCAGAATGCCCTGACTACCTCGAGTGGCTGGAGGGGAAGATCAAGTCTGTGGTCATGGAAGGAG
GGGAGGAGCGGCCCAGGCTCCCAGGGCCTCTGCCTCCTGGTGAGGCCGGCCTCCCAGCACCAAGCACCAG
GCCACTCCTCAGCTCAGAGGTGCCCCAGATCTCTCCCCAAGAGGGCCTGCCCCTGTCCCAGAGTGCCCTG
AGCATTGCCAAGGAAAAAAACATCAGCTTGCAGACCGCCATTGCCATTGAGGCCCTCACACAGCTCTCCT
CTGCCCTCCCGCAGCCTTCTCATTCCACCCCCCAGGCTTCTTGCCCCCTTCCTGAGGCCTTGTCACCTCC
TGCCCCTTTCAGATCTCCCCAGTCTTACCTCCGGGCTCCCTCATGGCCTGTGGTTCCTCCTGAAGAGCAC
TCATCTTTTGCTCCTGATAGCTCTGCCTTCCCTCCAGCAACTCCTAGAACTGAGTTCCCTGAAGCCTGGG
GCACTGACACCCCTCCAGCAACGCCCCGGAGCTCCTGGCCCATGCCTCGCCCAAGCCCCGATCCCATGGC
TGAACTGGAGCAGTTGTTGGGCAGCGCCAGTGATTACATCCAGTCAGTATTCAAGCGGCCTGAGGCCCTG
CCTACCAAGCCCAAGGTCAAGGTGGAGGCACCCTCTTCCTCCCCGGCCCCGGCCCCATCCCCTGTACTTC
AGAGGGAGGCTCCCACGCCATCCTCGGAGCCCGACACCCACCAGAAGGCCCAGACCGCCCTGCAGCAGCA
CCTCCACCACAAGCGCAGCCTCTTCCTAGAACAGGTGCACGACACCTCCTTCCCTGCTCCTTCAGAGCCT
TCTGCTCCTGGCTGGTGGCCCCCACCAAGTTCACCTGTCCCACGGCTTCCAGACAGACCACCCAAGGAGA
AGAAGAAGAAGCTCCCAACACCAGCTGGAGGTCCCGTGGGAACGGAGAAAGCTGCCCCTGGGATCAAGCC
CAGTGTCCGAAAGCCCATTCAGATCAAGAAGTCCAGGCCCCGGGAAGCACAGCCCCTCTTCCCACCTGTC
CGACAGATTGTCCTGGAAGGGCTTAGGTCCCCAGCCTCCCAGGAAGTGCAGGCTCATCCACCGGCCCCTC
TGCCTGCCTCACAGGGCTCTGCTGTGCCCCTGCCCCCAGAACCTTCTCTTGCGCTATTTGCACCTAGTCC
CTCCAGGGACAGCCTGCTGCCCCCTACTCAGGAAATGAGGTCCCCCAGCCCCATGACAGCCTTGCAGCCA
GGCTCCACTGGCCCTCTTCCCCCTGCCGATGACAAGCTGGAAGAGCTCATCCGGCAGTTTGAGGCTGAAT
TTGGAGATAGCTTTGGGCTTCCCGGCCCCCCTTCTGTGCCCATTCAGGACCCCGAGAACCAGCAAACATG
TCTCCCAGCCCCTGAGAGCCCCTTTGCTACCTGTTCCCCCAAGCAAATCAAGATTGAGTCTTCGGGGGCT
GTGACTGTGCTCTCAACCACCTGCTTCCATTCAGAGGAGGGAGGACAGGAGGCCACACCCACCAAGGCTG
AGAACCCACTCACACCCACCCTCAGTGGCTTCTTGGAGTCACCTCTTAAGTACCTGGACACACCCACCAA
GAGTCTGCTGGACACACCTGCCAAGAGAGCCCAGGCCGAGTTCCCCACCTGCGATTGCGTCGAACAAATA
GTGGAGAAAGATGAAGGTCCATATTATACTCACTTGGGATCTGGCCCCACGGTCGCCTCTATCCGGGAAC
TCATGGAGGAGCGGTATGGAGAGAAGGGGAAAGCCATCCGGATCGAGAAGGTCATCTACACGGGGAAGGA
GGGAAAGAGCTCCCGCGGTTGCCCCATTGCAAAGTGGGTGATCCGCAGGCACACGCTGGAGGAGAAGCTA
CTCTGCCTGGTGCGGCACCGGGCAGGCCACCACTGCCAGAACGCTGTGATCGTCATCCTCATCCTGGCCT
GGGAGGGCATTCCCCGTAGCCTCGGAGACACCCTCTACCAGGAGCTCACCGACACCCTCCGGAAGTATGG
GAACCCCACCAGCCGGAGATGCGGCCTCAACGATGACCGGACCTGCGCTTGCCAAGGCAAAGACCCCAAC
ACCTGTGGTGCCTCCTTCTCCTTTGGTTGTTCCTGGAGCATGTACTTCAACGGCTGCAAGTATGCTCGGA
GCAAGACACCTCGCAAGTTCCGCCTCGCAGGGGACAATCCCAAAGAGGAAGAAGTGCTCCGGAAGAGTTT
CCAGGACCTGGCCACCGAAGTCGCTCCCCTGTACAAGCGACTGGCCCCTCAGGCCTATCAGAACCAGGTG
ACCAACGAGGAAATAGCGATTGACTGCCGTCTGGGGCTGAAGGAAGGACGGCCCTTCGCGGGGGTCACGG
CCTGCATGGACTTCTGTGCCCACGCCCACAAGGACCAGCATAACCTCTACAATGGGTGCACCGTGGTCTG
CACCCTGACCAAGGAAGACAATCGCTGCGTGGGCAAGATTCCCGAGGATGAGCAGCTGCATGTTCTCCCC
CTGTACAAGATGGCCAACACGGATGAGTTTGGTAGCGAGGAGAACCAGAATGCAAAGGTGGGCAGCGGAG
CCATCCAGGTGCTCACCGCCTTCCCCCGCGAGGTCCGACGCCTGCCCGAGCCTGCCAAGTCCTGCCGCCA
GCGGCAGCTGGAAGCCAGAAAGGCAGCAGCCGAGAAGAAGAAGATTCAGAAGGAGAAGCTGAGCACTCCG
GAGAAGATCAAGCAGGAGGCCCTGGAGCTGGCGGGCATTACGTCGGACCCAGGCCTGTCTCTGAAGGGTG
GATTGTCCCAGCAAGGCCTGAAGCCCTCCCTCAAGGTGGAGCCGCAGAACCACTTCAGCTCCTTCAAGTA
CAGCGGCAACGCGGTGGTGGAGAGCTACTCGGTGCTGGGCAACTGCCGGCCCTCCGACCCTTACAGCATG
AACAGCGTGTACTCCTACCACTCCTACTATGCACAGCCCAGCCTGACCTCCGTCAATGGCTTCCACTCCA
AGTACGCTCTCCCGTCTTTTAGCTACTATGGCTTTCCATCCAGCAACCCCGTCTTCCCCTCTCAGTTCCT
GGGTCCTGGTGCCTGGGGGCATAGTGGCAGCAGTGGCAGTTTTGAGAAGAAGCCAGACCTCCACGCTCTG
CACAACAGCCTGAGCCCGGCCTACGGTGGTGCTGAGTTTGCCGAGCTGCCCAGCCAGGCTGTTCCCACAG
ACGCCCACCACCCCACTCCTCACCACCAGCAGCCTGCGTACCCAGGCCCCAAGGAGTATCTGCTTCCCAA
GGCCCCCCTACTCCACTCAGTGTCCAGGGACCCCTCCCCCTTTGCCCAGAGCTCCAACTGCTACAACAGA
TCCATCAAGCAAGAGCCAGTAGACCCGCTGACCCAGGCTGAGCCTGTGCCCAGAGACGCTGGCAAGATGG
GCAAGACACCTCTGTCCGAGGTGTCTCAGAATGGAGGACCCAGTCACCTTTGGGGACAGTACTCAGGAGG
CCCAAGCATGTCCCCCAAGAGGACTAACGGTGTGGGTGGCAGCTGGGGTGTGTTCTCGTCTGGGGAGAGT
CCTGCCATCGTCCCTGACAAGCTCAGTTCCTTTGGGGCCAGCTGCCTGGCCCCTTCCCACTTCACAGATG
GCCAGTGGGGGCTGTTCCCCGGTGAGGGGCAGCAGGCAGCTTCCCACTCTGGAGGACGGCTGCGAGGCAA
ACCGTGGAGCCCCTGCAAGTTTGGGAACAGCACCTCGGCCTTGGCTGGGCCCAGCCTGACTGAGAAGCCG
TGGGCGCTGGGGGCAGGGGATTTCAACTCGGCCCTGAAAGGTAGTCCTGGGTTCCAAGACAAGCTGTGGA
ACCCCATGAAAGGAGAGGAGGGCAGGATTCCAGCCGCAGGGGCCAGCCAGCTGGACAGGGCCTGGCAGTC
CTTTGGTCTGCCCCTGGGATCCAGCGAGAAGCTGTTTGGGGCTCTGAAGTCAGAGGAGAAGCTGTGGGAC
CCCTTCAGCCTGGAGGAGGGGCCGGCTGAGGAGCCCCCCAGCAAGGGAGCGGTGAAGGAGGAGAAGGGCG
GTGGTGGTGCGGAGGAGGAAGAGGAGGAGCTGTGGTCGGACAGTGAACACAACTTCCTGGACGAGAACAT
CGGCGGCGTGGCCGTGGCCCCAGCCCACGGCTCCATCCTCATCGAGTGTGCCCGGCGGGAGCTGCACGCC
ACCACGCCGCTTAAGAAGCCCAACCGCTGCCACCCCACCCGCATCTCGCTGGTCTTCTACCAGCACAAGA
ACCTCAACCAGCCCAACCACGGGCTGGCCCTCTGGGAAGCCAAGATGAAGCAGCTGGCGGAGAGGGCACG
GGCACGGCAGGAGGAGGCTGCCCGGCTGGGCCTGGGCCAGCAGGAGGCCAAGCTCTACGGGAAGAAGCGC
AAGTGGGGGGGCACTGTGGTTGCTGAGCCCCAGCAGAAAGAGAAGAAGGGGGTCGTCCCCACCCGGCAGG
CACTGGCTGTGCCCACAGACTCGGCGGTCACCGTGTCCTCCTATGCCTACACGAAGGTCACTGGCCCCTA
CAGCCGCTGGATCCTGTGAATTCTGCAGATATCCAGCACAGTGGCGGCCGCTCGAGTCTAGAGGGCCCGT
TTAAACCCGCTGATCAGCCTCGACTGTGCCTTCTAGTTGCCAGCCATCTGTTGTTTGCCCCTCCCCCGTG
CCTTCCTTGACCCTGGAAGGTGCCACTCCCACTGTCCTTTCCTAATAAAATGAGGAAATTGCATCGCATT
GTCTGAGTAGGTGTCATTCTATTCTGGGGGGTGGGGTGGGGCAGGACAGCAAGGGGGAGGATTGGGAAGA
CAATAGCAGGCATGCTGGGGATGCGGTGGGCTCTATGGCTTCTGAGGCGGAAAGAACCAGCTGGGGCTCT
AGGGGGTATCCCC
[124 nt withheld, positions 7084-7207]
C
[91 nt withheld, positions 7209-7299]
A
[49 nt withheld, positions 7301-7349]
CCTTTGACGTTGGAGTCCACGTTCTTT
[37 nt withheld, positions 7377-7413]
ACCCTATCTCGGTCTATTCTTTTGATTTATAAGGGATTTTGCCGATTTCGGCCTATTGGTTAAAAAATGA
GCTGATTTAACAAAAATTTAACGCGAATTAATTCTGTGGAATGTGTGTCAGTTAGGGTGTGGAAAGTCCC
CAGGCTCCCCAGCAGGCAGAAGTATGCAAAGCATGCATCTCAATTAGTCAGCAACCAGGTGTGGAAAGTC
CCCAGGCTCCCCAGCAGGCAGAAGTATGCAAAGCATGCATCTCAATTAGTCAGCAACCATAGTCCCGCCC
CTAACTCCGCCCATCCCGCCCCTAACTCCGCCCAGTTCCGCCCATTCTCCGCCCCATGGCTGACTAATTT
TTTTTATTTATGCAGAGGCCGAGGCCGCCTCTGCCTCTGAGCTATTCCAGAAGTAGTGAGGAGGCTTTTT
TGGAGGCCTAGGCTTTTGCAAAAAGCTCCCGGGAGCTTGTATATCCATTTTCGGATCTGATCAGCACGTG
TTGACAATTAATCATCGGCATAGTATATCGGCATAGTATAATACGACAAGGTGAGGAACTAAACCATGGC
CAAGTTGACCAGTGCCGTTCCGGTGCTCACCGCGCGCGACGTCGCCGGAGCGGTCGAGTTCTGGACCGAC
CGGCTCGGGTTCTCCCGGGACTTCGTGGAGGACGACTTCGCCGGTGTGGTCCGGGACGACGTGACCCTGT
TCATCAGCGCGGTCCAGGACCAGGTGGTGCCGGACAACACCCTGGCCTGGGTGTGGGTGCGCGGCCTGGA
CGAGCTGTACGCCGAGTGGTCGGAGGTCGTGTCCACGAACTTCCGGGACGCCTCCGGGCCGGCCATGACC
GAGATCGGCGAGCAGCCGTGGGGGCGGGAGTTCGCCCTGCGCGACCCGGCCGGCAACTGCGTGCACTTCG
TGGCCGAGGAGCAGGACTGACACGTGCTACGAGATTTCGATTCCACCGCCGCCTTCTATGAAAGGTTGGG
CTTCGGAATCGTTTTCCGGGACGCCGGCTGGATGATCCTCCAGCGCGGGGATCTCATGCTGGAGTTCTTC
GCCCACCCCAACTTGTTTATTGCAGCTTATAATGGTTACAAATAAAGCAATAGCATCACAAATTTCACAA
ATAAAGCATTTTTTTCACTGCATTCTAGTTGTGGTTTGTCCAAACTCATCAATGTATCTTATCATGTCTG
TATACCGTCGACCTCTAGCTAGAGCTTGGCGTAATCATGGTCATAGCTGTTTCCTGTGTGAAATTGTTAT
CCGCTCACAATTCCACACAACATACGAGCCGGAAGCATAAAGTGTAAAGCCTGGGGTGCCTAATGAGTGA
GCTAACTCACATTAATTGCGTTGCGCTCACTGCCCGCTTTCCAGTCGGGAAACCTGTCGTGCCAGCTGCA
TTAATGAATCGGCCAACGCGCGGGGAGAGGCGGTTTGCGTATTGGGCGCTCTTCCGCTAGTCTGCAATGA
GTTCGAGTTGGCGCGCCTGTCATTCTAAATCTCTCTTTCAGCCTAAAGCTTTTTCCCCGTATCCCCCCAG
GTGTCTGCAGGCTCAAAGAGCAGCGAGAAGCGTTCAGAGGAAAGCGATCCCGTGCCACCTTCCCCGTGCC
CGGGCTGTCCCCGCACGCTGCCGGCTCGGGGATGCGGGGGGAGCGCCGGACCGGAGCGGAGCCCCGGGCG
GCTCGCTGCTGCCCCCTAGCGGGGGAGGGACGTAATTACATCCCTGGGGGCTTTGGGAGGGGGCTGTCCC
CGTGAGCTCCCAGGCGCGCCTGTCATTCTAAATCTCTCTTTCAGCCTAAAGCTTTTTCCCCGTATCCCCC
CAGGTGTCTGCAGGCTCAAAGAGCAGCGAGAAGCGTTCAGAGGAAAGCGATCCCGTGCCACCTTCCCCGT
GCCCGGGCTGTCCCCGCACGCTGCCGGCTCGGGGATGCGGGGGGAGCGCCGGACCGGAGCGGAGCCCCGG
GCGGCTCGCTGCTGCCCCCTAGCGGGGGAGGGACGTAATTACATCCCTGGGGGCTTTGGGGGGGGGCTGT
CCCCGTGAGCTCCCAGGCGCGCCAACTCGGTACTCGGGGATTTAATTAAGCTCTTCCGCTTCCTCGCTCA
CTGACTCGCTGCGCTCGGTCGTTCGGCTGCGGCGAGCGGTATCAGCTCACTCAAAGGCGGTAATACGGTT
ATCCACAGAATCAGGGGATAACGCAGGAAAGAACATGTGAGCAAAAGGCCAGCAAAAGGCCAGGAACCGT
AAAAAGGCCGCGTTGCTGGCGTTTTTCCATAGGCTCCGCCCCCCTGACGAGCATCACAAAAATCGACGCT
CAAGTCAGAGGTGGCGAAACCCGACAGGACTATAAAGATACCAGGCGTTTCCCCCTGGAAGCTCCCTCGT
GCGCTCTCCTGTTCCGACCCTGCCGCTTACCGGATACCTGTCCGCCTTTCTCCCTTCGGGAAGCGTGGCG
CTTTCTCATAGCTCACGCTGTAGGTATCTCAGTTCGGTGTAGGTCGTTCGCTCCAAGCTGGGCTGTGTGC
ACGAACCCCCCGTTCAGCCCGACCGCTGCGCCTTATCCGGTAACTATCGTCTTGAGTCCAACCCGGTAAG
ACACGACTTATCGCCACTGGCAGCAGCCACTGGTAACAGGATTAGCAGAGCGAGGTATGTAGGCGGTGCT
ACAGAGTTCTTGAAGTGGTGGCCTAACTACGGCTACACTAGAAGAACAGTATTTGGTATCTGCGCTCTGC
TGAAGCCAGTTACCTTCGGAAAAAGAGTTGGTAGCTCTTGATCCGGCAAACAAACCACCGCTGGTAGCGG
TGGTTTTTTTGTTTGCAAGCAGCAGATTACGCGCAGAAAAAAAGGATCTCAAGAAGATCCTTTGATCTTT
TCTACGGGGTCTGACGCTCAGTGGAACGAAAACTCACGTTAAGGGATTTTGGTCATGAGATTATCAAAAA
GGATCTTCACCTAGATCCTTTTAAATTAAAAATGAAGTTTTAAATCAATCTAAAGTATATATGAGTAAAC
TTGGTCTGACAGTTACCAATGCTTAATCAGTGAGGCACCTATCTCAGCGATCTGTCTATTTCGTTCATCC
ATAGTTGCCTGACTCCCCGTCGTGTAGATAACTACGATACGGGAGGGCTTACCATCTGGCCCCAGTGCTG
CAATGATACCGCGAGAACCACGCTCACCGGCTCCAGATTTATCAGCAATAAACCAGCCAGCCGGAAGGGC
CGAGCGCAGAAGTGGTCCTGCAACTTTATCCGCCTCCATCCAGTCTATTAATTGTTGCCGGGAAGCTAGA
GTAAGTAGTTCGCCAGTTAATAGTTTGCGCAACGTTGTTGCCATTGCTACAGGCATCGTGGTGTCACGCT
CGTCGTTTGGTATGGCTTCATTCAGCTCCGGTTCCCAACGATCAAGGCGAGTTACATGATCCCCCATGTT
GTGCAAAAAAGCGGTTAGCTCCTTCGGTCCTCCGATCGTTGTCAGAAGTAAGTTGGCCGCAGTGTTATCA
CTCATGGTTATGGCAGCACTGCATAATTCTCTTACTGTCATGCCATCCGTAAGATGCTTTTCTGTGACTG
GTGAGTACTCAACCAAGTCATTCTGAGAATAGTGTATGCGGCGACCGAGTTGCTCTTGCCCGGCGTCAAT
ACGGGATAATACCGCGCCACATAGCAGAACTTTAAAAGTGCTCATCATTGGAAAACGTTCTTCGGGGCGA
AAACTCTCAAGGATCTTACCGCTGTTGAGATCCAGTTCGATGTAACCCACTCGTGCACCCAACTGATCTT
CAGCATCTTTTACTTTCACCAGCGTTTCTGGGTGAGCAAAAACAGGAAGGCAAAATGCCGCAAAAAAGGG
AATAAGGGCGACACGGAAATGTTGAATACTCATACTCTTCCTTTTTCAATATTATTGAAGCATTTATCAG
GGTTATTGTCTCATGAGCGGATACATATTTGAATGTATTTAGAAAAATAAACAAATAGGGGTTCCGCGCA
CATTTCCCCGAAAAGTGCCACCTGACGTCGACGGATCGGGAGATCTCCCGATCCCCTATGGTGCACTCTC
AGTACAATCTGCTCTGATGCCGCATAGTTAAGCCAGTATCTGCTCCCTGCTTGTGTGTTGGAGGTCGCTG
AGTAGTGCGCGAGCAAAATTTAAGCTACAACAAGGCAAGGCTTGACCGACAATTGTTAATTAAGCTAGCA
GTCTGCAATGAGTTCGAGTTGGCGCGCCTGTCATTCTAAATCTCTCTTTCAGCCTAAAGCTTTTTCCCCG
TATCCCCCCAGGTGTCTGCAGGCTCAAAGAGCAGCGAGAAGCGTTCAGAGGAAAGCGATCCCGTGCCACC
TTCCCCGTGCCCGGGCTGTCCCCGCACGCTGCCGGCTCGGGGATGCGGGGGGAGCGCCGGACCGGAGCGG
AGCCCCGGGCGGCTCGCTGCTGCCCCCTAGCGGGGGAGGGACGTAATTACATCCCTGGGGGCTTTGGGAG
GGGGCTGTCCCCGTGAGCTCCCAGGCGCGCCTGTCATTCTAAATCTCTCTTTCAGCCTAAAGCTTTTTCC
CCGTATCCCCCCAGGTGTCTGCAGGCTCAAAGAGCAGCGAGAAGCGTTCAGAGGAAAGCGATCCCGTGCC
ACCTTCCCCGTGCCCGGGCTGTCCCCGCACGCTGCCGGCTCGGGGATGCGGGGGGAGCGCCGGACCGGAG
CGGAGCCCCGGGCGGCTCGCTGCTGCCCCCTAGCGGGGGAGGGACGTAATTACATCCCTGGGGGCTTTGG
GGGGGGGCTGTCCCCGTGAGCTCCCAGGCGCGCCAACTCGGTACTCGGGGATGCTAGCGCACCATCAACG
AGGAGGACATCTTGGCTAACCAACCCCTGTTGTTACAGTCC
Features (pLannotate 1.2.2; 25 found; start..end, strand, type, name):
    363..742     +  enhancer       CMV enhancer: human cytomegalovirus immediate early enhancer
    743..946     +  promoter       CMV promoter: human cytomegalovirus (CMV) immediate early promoter
    948..967     +  promoter       PLtetO-1 promoter (fragment): modified phage lambda PL promoter with tet operator sites (Lutz and Bujard, 1997)
    969..988     +  promoter       PLtetO-1 promoter (fragment): modified phage lambda PL promoter with tet operator sites (Lutz and Bujard, 1997)
    996..1029    +  promoter       TRE3GV promoter (fragment): 3rd-generation Tet-responsive promoter that can be activated by binding of Tet-On® 3G, optimized for retroviral and lentiviral vectors
   1121..1143    +  CDS            3xFLAG (fragment): three tandem FLAG® epitope tags
   1253..1276    +  CDS            Strep-Tag II: peptide that binds Strep-Tactin®, an engineered form of streptavidin
   1352..6733    +  CDS            TET3: TET3_HUMAN - Also known as KIAA0401. Experimental evidence at protein level: Swiss-Prot protein existence level 1. Dioxygenase that catalyzes the conversion of the modified genomic base 5-methylcytosine (5mC) into 5-hydroxymethylcytosine (5hmC) and plays a key role in epigenetic chromatin reprogramming in the zygote following fertilization (PubMed:31928709). Also mediates subsequent conversion of 5hmC into 5-formylcytosine (5fC), and conversion of 5fC to 5-carboxylcytosine (5caC). Conversion of 5mC into 5hmC, 5fC and 5caC probably constitutes the first step in cytosine demethylation (By simila
   6814..7038    +  polyA_signal   bGH poly(A) signal: bovine growth hormone polyadenylation signal
   7042..7063    +  promoter       SV40 promoter (fragment): SV40 enhancer and early promoter
   7084..7512    +  rep_origin     f1 ori (sequence partly withheld): f1 bacteriophage origin of replication; arrow indicates direction of (+) strand synthesis
   7526..7855    +  promoter       SV40 promoter: SV40 enhancer and early promoter
   7903..7950    +  promoter       EM7 promoter: synthetic bacterial promoter&nbsp
   7969..8343    +  CDS            BleoR: antibiotic-binding protein; Sh ble from Streptoalloteichus hindustanus; confers resistance to bleomycin, phleomycin, and Zeocin™
   8353..8478    +  CDS            ble (fragment): BLE_KLEPN - Experimental evidence at protein level: Swiss-Prot protein existence level 1. Binding protein with a strong affinity to the bleomycin family of antibiotics. Binds to CL990; an antimitotic-antibiotic compound. From Klebsiella pneumoniae.
   8473..8594    +  polyA_signal   SV40 poly(A) signal: SV40 polyadenylation signal
   8665..8687    -  protein_bind   lac operator (fragment): The lac repressor binds to the lac operator to inhibit transcription in E. coli. This inhibition can be relieved by adding lactose or isopropyl-β-D-thiogalactopyranoside (IPTG). lac repressor encoded by lacI
   8691..8721    -  promoter       lac promoter: promoter for the E. coli lac operon
   8736..8757    -  protein_bind   CAP binding site: CAP binding activates transcription in the presence of cAMP. E. coli catabolite activator protein
   8770..8862    -  CDS            lacI (fragment): lac repressor; lacI; The lac repressor binds to the lac operator to inhibit transcription in E. coli. This inhibition can be relieved by adding lactose or isopropyl-β-D-thiogalactopyranoside (IPTG).
   9677..10265   -  rep_origin     ori: high-copy-number ColE1/pMB1/pBR322/pUC origin of replication
  10436..11296   -  CDS            AmpR: β-lactamase; bla; confers resistance to ampicillin, carbenicillin, and related antibiotics
  11297..11401   -  promoter       AmpR promoter: bla
  11460..11512   -  misc_feature   bom (fragment): basis of mobility region from pBR322
  12186..303     +  CDS            NAP1 (fragment) (across the origin): NAP1_YEAST - Experimental evidence at protein level: Swiss-Prot protein existence level 1. Acidic protein, which assembles histones into an octamer (in vitro). Involved in the regulation of the localization and the function of the septins during mitosis. Involved in the function of B-type cyclins. From Saccharomyces cerevisiae (strain ATCC 204508 / S288c) (Baker's yeast).
