[The description below was written by a language model from this plasmid's Addgene catalogue record and pLannotate feature annotations shown in this document.]
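Description:
pINTO-N3::hTET3 R752C is a mammalian expression plasmid of about 12.3 kb, built on the pINTO-N3 backbone, that produces an epitope-tagged human TET3 carrying the R752C missense substitution. It is propagated in E. coli from a high-copy ColE1/pUC-type origin under ampicillin selection (AmpR with its bla promoter) and also carries an f1 origin. For selection in mammalian cells, an SV40 early promoter drives the Sh ble (BleoR) gene, which confers Zeocin resistance and is followed by an SV40 poly(A) signal. An EM7 bacterial promoter upstream of the same gene allows it to be expressed in bacteria too.

The expression cassette uses the CMV immediate-early enhancer and promoter. Immediately downstream, the annotation detects two short tet operator–like fragments and a Tet-responsive promoter fragment. This suggests a tet-operator-controlled CMV arrangement that could be repressed by Tet repressor and induced with tetracycline or doxycycline in suitable host cells, although the catalogue entry does not state this explicitly. The reading frame begins with backbone-encoded N-terminal tags, listed as FLAG, HA and 2xStrep-tag II. The feature table picks up only the FLAG and one Strep-tag II element. The tags are fused to the roughly 5.4 kb TET3 coding sequence, which was inserted by Gibson assembly, and the transcript terminates at a bGH poly(A) signal. A few small annotated fragments (lac promoter/operator, lacI, bom, and a yeast NAP1-like match spanning the origin) appear to be backbone remnants or spurious hits with no stated function.

TET3 is a dioxygenase that oxidises 5-methylcytosine to 5-hydroxymethylcytosine and further oxidised derivatives, the first steps of DNA demethylation. The construct comes from work defining a human Mendelian disorder of TET3 deficiency. It allows expression, detection and affinity purification of the R752C variant, for example for comparison with wild-type protein.
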