Addgene plasmid #136367: pINTO-N3::hTET3 R752C
Purpose: Expresses epitope-tagged human TET3 R752C variant in mammalian cells
Depositing lab: Roberto Bonasio. Depositing organization: University of Pennsylvania. Publication: Delineation of a Human Mendelian Disorder of the DNA Demethylation Machinery: TET3 Deficiency. Beck DB, Petracovici A, He C, Moore HW, Louie RJ, Ansar M, Douzgou S, Sithambaram S, Cottrell T, Santos-Cortez RLP, Prijoles EJ, Bend R, Keren B, Mignot C, Nougues MC, Ounap K, Reimand T, Pajusalu S, Zahid M, Saqib MAN, Buratti J, Seaby EG, McWalter K, Telegrafi A, Baldridge D, Shinawi M, Leal SM, Schaefer GB, Stevenson RE, Banka S, Bonasio R, Fahrner JA. Am J Hum Genet. 2020 Jan 3. pii: S0002-9297(19)30471-9. doi: 10.1016/j.ajhg.2019.12.007. PubMed 31928709.
Backbone
  Vector backbone: pINTO-N3
  Backbone manufacturer: BonasioLab
  Backbone size w/o insert (bp): 6900
  Total vector size (bp): 12300
  Vector type: Mammalian Expression
  Selectable markers: Zeocin
Growth in bacteria
  Bacterial resistance: Ampicillin, 100 μg/mL
  Growth temperature: 37°C
  Growth strain: DH5alpha
  Copy number: High Copy
Gene/Insert
  Gene/Insert name: TET3
  Species: H. sapiens (human)
  Insert size (bp): 5400
  Mutation: R752C
  GenBank ID: NP_001274420.1
  Entrez Gene: TET3 (a.k.a. hCG_40738)
  Tag / fusion protein: FLAG (N terminal on backbone); HA (N terminal on backbone); 2xStrepTagII (N terminal on backbone)
  Cloning method: Gibson Cloning
  Sequencing primers: 5′ CGCAAATGGGCGGTAGGCGTG; 3′ TAGAAGGCACAGTCGAGG
Terms and licenses: Academic/Nonprofit Terms; Industry Terms: Not Available to Industry
How to cite: pINTO-N3::hTET3 R752C was a gift from Roberto Bonasio (Addgene plasmid # 136367 ; http://n2t.net/addgene:136367 ; RRID:Addgene_136367)
